>Addgene plasmid #169191 | pK27Sumo_His-SUMO-nsp10-nsp16 fusion (SARS-CoV-2) | addgene full sequence | sequence record 333984 | Addgene NGS Result
GCGTATTGGGGGCCAGGGTGGTTTTTCTTTTCACCAGTGAGACGGGCAACAGCTGATTGCCCTTCACCGC
CTGGCCCTGAGAGAGTTGCAGCAAGCGGTCCACGCTGGTTTGCCCCAGCAGGCGAAAATCCTGTTTGATG
GTGGTTAACGGCGGGATATAACATGAGCTGTCTTCGGTATCGTCGTATCCCACTACCGAGATATCCGCAC
CAACGCGCAGCCCGGACTCGGTAATGGCGCGCATTGCGCCCAGCGCCATCTGATCGTTGGCAACCAGCAT
CGCAGTGGGAACGATGCCCTCATTCAGCATTTGCATGGTTTGTTGAAAACCGGACATGGCACTCCAGTCG
CCTTCCCGTTCCGCTATCGGCTGAATTTGATTGCGAGTGAGATATTTATGCCAGCCAGCCAGACGCAGAC
GCGCCGAGACAGAACTTAATGGGCCCGCTAACAGCGCGATTTGCTGGTGACCCAATGCGACCAGATGCTC
CACGCCCAGTCGCGTACCGTCTTCATGGGAGAAAATAATACTGTTGATGGGTGTCTGGTCAGAGACATCA
AGAAATAACGCCGGAACATTAGTGCAGGCAGCTTCCACAGCAATGGCATCCTGGTCATCCAGCGGATAGT
TAATGATCAGCCCACTGACGCGTTGCGCGAGAAGATTGTGCACCGCCGCTTTACAGGCTTCGACGCCGCT
TCGTTCTACCATCGACACCACCACGCTGGCACCCAGTTGATCGGCGCGAGATTTAATCGCCGCGACAATT
TGCGACGGCGCGTGCAGGGCCAGACTGGAGGTGGCAACGCCAATCAGCAACGACTGTTTGCCCGCCAGTT
GTTGTGCCACGCGGTTGGGAATGTAATTCAGCTCCGCCATCGCCGCTTCCACTTTTTCCCGCGTTTTCGC
AGAAACGTGGCTGGCCTGGTTCACCACGCGGGAAACGGTCTGATAAGAGACACCGGCATACTCTGCGACA
TCGTATAACGTTACTGGTTTCACATTCACCACCCTGAATTGACTCTCTTCCGGGCGCTATCATGCCATAC
CGCGAAAGGTTTTGCACCATTCGATGGTGTCGGAATTTCGGGCAGCGTTGGGTCCTGGCCACGGGTGCGC
ATGATCTAGAGCTGCCTCGCGCGTTTCGGTGATGACGGTGAAAACCTCTGACACATGCAGCTCCCGGCAT
CCGCTTACAGACAAGCTGTGACCGTCTCCGGGAGCAGACAAGCCCGTCAGGGCGCGTCAGCGGGTGTTGG
CGGGTGTCGGGGCGCAGCCATGACCCAGTCACGTAGCGATAGCGGAGTGTATACTGGCTTAACTATGCGG
CATCAGAGCAGATTGTACTGAGAGTGCACCATATGCGGTGTGAAATACCGCACAGATGCGTAAGGAGAAA
ATACCGCATCAGGCGCTCTTCCGCTTCCTCGCTCACTGACTCGCTGCGCTCGGTCGTTCGGCTGCGGCGA
GCGGTATCAGCTCACTCAAAGGCGGTAATACGGTTATCCACAGAATCAGGGGATAACGCAGGAAAGAACA
TGTGAGCAAAAGGCCAGCAAAAGGCCAGGAACCGTAAAAAGGCCGCGTTGCTGGCGTTTTTCCATAGGCT
CCGCCCCCCTGACGAGCATCACAAAAATCGACGCTCAAGTCAGAGGTGGCGAAACCCGACAGGACTATAA
AGATACCAGGCGTTTCCCCCTGGAAGCTCCCTCGTGCGCTCTCCTGTTCCGACCCTGCCGCTTACCGGAT
ACCTGTCCGCCTTTCTCCCTTCGGGAAGCGTGGCGCTTTCTCATAGCTCACGCTGTAGGTATCTCAGTTC
GGTGTAGGTCGTTCGCTCCAAGCTGGGCTGTGTGCACGAACCCCCCGTTCAGCCCGACCGCTGCGCCTTA
TCCGGTAACTATCGTCTTGAGTCCAACCCGGTAAGACACGACTTATCGCCACTGGCAGCAGCCACTGGTA
ACAGGATTAGCAGAGCGAGGTATGTAGGCGGTGCTACAGAGTTCTTGAAGTGGTGGCCTAACTACGGCTA
CACTAGAAGGACAGTATTTGGTATCTGCGCTCTGCTGAAGCCAGTTACCTTCGGAAAAAGAGTTGGTAGC
TCTTGATCCGGCAAACAAACCACCGCTGGTAGCGGTGGTTTTTTTGTTTGCAAGCAGCAGATTACGCGCA
GAAAAAAAGGATCTCAAGAAGATCCTTTGATCTTTTCTACGGGGTCTGACGCTCAGTGGAACGAAAACTC
ACGTTAAGGGATTTTGGTCATGACATTAACCTATAAAAATAGGCGTATCACGAGGCCCTTTCGTCTTCAC
CTCGAGAAATCATAAAAAATTTATTTGCTTTGTGAGCGGATAACAATTATAATAGATTCAATTGTGAGCG
GATAACAATTTCACACAGAATTCATTAAAGAGGAGAAATTAACCATGAGCAAGCATCACCATCATTCAGG
CCATCACCATACCGGACACCACCATCATTCAGGCAGTCATCACCATACCGGATCGGACTCAGAAGTCAAT
CAAGAAGCTAAGCCAGAGGTCAAGCCAGAAGTCAAGCCTGAGACTCACATCAATTTAAAGGTGTCCGATG
GATCTTCAGAGATCTTCTTCAAGATCAAAAAGACCACTCCTTTAAGAAGGCTGATGGAAGCGTTCGCTAA
AAGACAGGGTAAGGAAATGGACTCCTTAAGATTCTTGTACGACGGTATTAGAATTCAAGCTGATCAGACC
CCTGAAGATTTGGACATGGAGGATAACGATATTATTGAGGCTCACAGAGAACAGATTGGTGGC
[417 nt withheld, positions 2794-3210]
GGTAGCGGTAGTGGTAGCAGCAGCCAGGCATGGCAGCCTGGTGTTGCAATGCCGAATCTGTATAAAATGC
AGCGTATGCTGCTGGAAAAATGCGATCTGCAGAATTATGGTGATAGCGCAACCCTGCCGAAAGGTATTAT
GATGAATGTTGCAAAATATACCCAGCTGTGCCAGTATCTGAATACCCTGACACTGGCAGTTCCGTATAAC
ATGCGTGTTATTCATTTTGGTGCAGGTAGCGATAAAGGTGTTGCACCGGGTACAGCAGTTCTGCGTCAGT
GGCTGCCGACCGGTACACTGCTGGTTGATAGCGATCTGAATGATTTTGTTAGTGATGCAGATAGCACCCT
GATTGGTGATTGTGCAACCGTTCATACCGCAAATAAATGGGATCTGATTATCAGCGATATGTACGACCCG
AAAACCAAAAATGTGACCAAAGAGAACGATAGCAAAGAAGGCTTTTTCACCTATATCTGCGGTTTCATTC
AGCAGAAACTGGCATTAGGTGGTAGCGTTGCAATCAAAATTACCGAACATAGCTGGAATGCGGATCTGTA
CAAACTGATGGGTCATTTTGCATGGTGGACCGCATTTGTTACCAATGTTAATGCAAGCAGCAGCGAAGCA
TTTCTGATTGGTTGTAATTATCTGGGTAAACCGCGTGAGCAGATTGATGGTTATGTTATGCATGCCAACT
ATATCTTTTGGCGCAATACCAATCCGATTCAGCTGAGCAGCTATAGCCTGTTTGATATGAGCAAATTTCC
GCTGAAACTGCGTGGCACCGCAGTTATGAGCCTGAAAGAAGGTCAGATTAACGATATGATTCTGAGCCTG
CTGAGCAAAGGTCGTCTGATTATTCGTGAAAATAATCGCGTTGTTATTAGCTCAGATGTGCTGGTGAATA
ATTAATAAGCGGCCGCACATCACCATCACTAAGCTTAATTAGCTGAGCTTGGACTCCTGTTGATAGATCC
AGTAATGACCTCAGAACTCCATCTGGATTTGTTCAGAACGCTCGGTTGCCGCCGGGCGTTTTTTATTGGT
GAGAATCCAAGCTAGCCATGAAAATAAACTGTCTGCTTACATAAACAGTAATACAAGGGGTGTTATGAGC
CATATTCAACGGGAAACGTCTTGCTCTAGGCCGCGATTAAATTCCAACATGGATGCTGATTTATATGGGT
ATAAATGGGCTCGCGATAATGTCGGGCAATCAGGTGCGACAATCTATCGATTGTATGGGAAGCCCGATGC
GCCAGAGTTGTTTCTGAAACATGGCAAAGGTAGCGTTGCCAATGATGTTACAGATGAGATGGTCAGACTA
AACTGGCTGACGGAATTTATGCCTCTTCCGACCATCAAGCATTTTATCCGTACTCCTGATGATGCTTGGT
TACTCACGACTGCGATCCCCGGCAAAACAGCATTCCAGGTATTAGAAGAATATCCTGATTCAGGTGAAAA
TATTGTTGATGCGCTGGCAGTGTTCCTGCGCCGGTTGCATTCGATTCCTGTTTGTAATTGTCCTTTTAAC
AGCGATCGCGTATTTCGTCTCGCTCAGGCGCAATCACGAATGAATAACGGTTTGGTTGATGCGAGTGATT
TTGATGACGAGCGTAATGGCTGGCCTGTTGAACAAGTCTGGAAAGAAATGCACAAACTTTTGCCATTCTC
ACCGGATTCAGTCGTCACTCATGGTGATTTCTCACTTGATAACCTTATTTTTGACGAGGGGAAATTAATA
GGTTGTATTGATGTTGGACGAGTCGGAATCGCAGACCGATACCAGGATCTTGCCATCCTATGGAACTGCC
TCGGTGAGTTTTCTCCTTCATTACAGAAACGGCTTTTTCAAAAATATGGTATTGATAATCCTGATATGAA
TAAATTGCAGTTTCATTTGATGCTCGATGAGTTTTTCTAAGAATTAATTCATGGGCAAATATTATACGCA
AGGCGACAAGGTGCTGATGCCGCTGGCGATTCAGGTTCATCATGCCGTTTGTGATGGCTTCCATGTCGGC
AGAATGCTTAATGAATTACAACAGTACTGCGATGAGTGGCAGGGCGGGGCGTAATTTTTTTAAGGCAGTT
ATTGGTGCCCTTAAACGCCTGGGGTAATGACTCTCTAGCTTGAGGCATCAAATAAAACGAAAGGCTCAGT
CGAAAGACTGGGCCTTTCGTTTTATCTGTTGTTTGTCGGTGAACGCTCTCCTGAGTAGGACAAATCCGCC
CTCTAGATTACGTGCAGTCGATGATAAGCTGTCAAACATGAGAATTGTGCCTAATGAGTGAGCTAACTTA
CATTAATTGCGTTGCGCTCACTGCCCGCTTTCCAGTCGGGAAACCTGTCGTGCCAGCTGCATTAATGAAT
CGGCCAACGCGCGGGGAGAGGCGGTTT
Features (pLannotate 1.2.2; 16 found; start..end, strand, type, name):
   1004..1081    -  promoter       lacIq promoter: lacI (mutant); In the lacIq allele, a single base change in the promoter boosts expression of the lacI gene about 10-fold.
   1130..1171    +  CDS            rop (fragment): Rop protein, which maintains plasmids at low copy number; rop
   1273..1413    +  misc_feature   bom: basis of mobility region from pBR322
   1599..2187    -  rep_origin     ori: high-copy-number ColE1/pMB1/pBR322/pUC origin of replication
   2320..2364    +  promoter       T5 promoter: bacteriophage T5 promoter for E. coli RNA polymerase, with embedded lac operator
   2372..2388    +  protein_bind   lac operator: The lac repressor binds to the lac operator to inhibit transcription in E. coli. This inhibition can be relieved by adding lactose or isopropyl-β-D-thiogalactopyranoside (IPTG). lac repressor encoded by lacI
   2503..2792    +  CDS            SUMO (fragment): cleavable ubiquitin-like protein tag; S. cerevisiae SMT3 (truncated)
   2794..3228    +  CDS            R1A_SARS2 (fragment) (sequence partly withheld): Experimental evidence at protein level: Swiss-Prot protein existence level 1. [Non-structural protein 10]: Plays a pivotal role in viral transcription by stimulating both nsp14 3'-5' exoribonuclease and nsp16 2'-O-methyltransferase activities. Therefore plays an essential role in viral mRNAs cap methylation. From Severe acute respiratory syndrome coronavirus 2 (2019-nCoV) (SARS-CoV-2).
   3199..4119    +  CDS            rep (fragment) (sequence partly withheld): R1AB_CVPFS - Protein inferred from homology: Swiss-Prot protein existence level 3. NendoU is a Mn(2+)-dependent, uridylate-specific enzyme, which leaves 2'-3'-cyclic phosphates 5' to the cleaved bond. From Porcine transmissible gastroenteritis coronavirus (strain FS772/70) (TGEV).
   4172..4266    +  terminator     lambda t0 terminator: transcription terminator from phage lambda
   4325..5140    +  CDS            KanR: aminoglycoside phosphotransferase; aph(3')-Ia; confers resistance to kanamycin in bacteria or G418 (Geneticin®) in eukaryotes
   5150..5294    +  CDS            CmR (fragment): chloramphenicol acetyltransferase; cat; confers resistance to chloramphenicol
   5359..5445    +  terminator     rrnB T1 terminator: Escherichia coli rrnB; transcription terminator T1 from the E. coli rrnB gene
   5468..5485    -  promoter       tet promoter (fragment): E. coli promoter for tetracycline efflux protein gene
   5504..5525    -  protein_bind   CAP binding site: CAP binding activates transcription in the presence of cAMP. E. coli catabolite activator protein
   5538..1003    -  CDS            lacI (across the origin): lac repressor; lacI; The lac repressor binds to the lac operator to inhibit transcription in E. coli. This inhibition can be relieved by adding lactose or isopropyl-β-D-thiogalactopyranoside (IPTG).
