[The description below was written by a language model from this plasmid's Addgene catalogue record and pLannotate feature annotations shown in this document.]
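Description:
pK27Sumo_His-SUMO-nsp10-nsp16 fusion (SARS-CoV-2) is a bacterial expression plasmid of about 5.6 kb, built on the pK27SUMO backbone for producing a SARS-CoV-2 nsp10-nsp16 fusion protein in E. coli. It replicates from a ColE1/pMB1-type origin, next to which the pBR322 bom region and only a short fragment of rop are annotated; the catalogue lists the copy number as unknown. Selection is by kanamycin through an aph(3')-Ia KanR gene. A short chloramphenicol acetyltransferase fragment and a partial tet promoter are also annotated and look like non-functional backbone remnants.

Expression is driven by a bacteriophage T5 promoter, which is read by the host RNA polymerase. It carries an embedded lac operator and is followed by a second one. The plasmid supplies its own lac repressor from lacI under the strengthened lacIq promoter, so transcription is held off until IPTG is added. The open reading frame encodes an N-terminal 14-histidine tag and a yeast SMT3-derived SUMO domain. These are followed by nsp10, a GSGSGS linker and nsp16, with the viral sequences codon optimised for E. coli and inserted by Gibson assembly. The automated annotation labels the nsp16 portion by homology to a TGEV replicase fragment, but this region corresponds to the nsp16 segment described in the catalogue. A lambda t0 terminator closes the expression unit, and an rrnB T1 terminator lies downstream of the resistance marker.

The His tag allows affinity purification, and the SUMO moiety is a cleavable tag of a kind commonly used to aid solubility. Tethering nsp16, the 2'-O-methyltransferase, to its activating cofactor nsp10 yields the RNA cap methyltransferase complex as a single polypeptide. The associated publication describes small-molecule inhibitor screening against a SARS-CoV-2 cap methyltransferase.
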