Addgene plasmid #169191: pK27Sumo_His-SUMO-nsp10-nsp16 fusion (SARS-CoV-2)
Purpose: To express nsp10-nsp16 fusion protein in E. coli
Depositing lab: John Diffley. Depositing organization: Francis Crick Institute. Publication: Identifying SARS-CoV-2 antiviral compounds by screening for small molecule inhibitors of Nsp14 RNA cap methyltransferase. Basu S, Mak T, Ulferts R, Wu M, Deegan T, Fujisawa R, Tan KW, Lim CT, Basier C, Canal B, Curran JF, Drury LS, McClure AW, Roberts EL, Weissmann F, Zeisner TU, Beale R, Cowling VH, Howell M, Labib K, Diffley JFX. Biochem J. 2021 Jul 16;478(13):2481-2497. doi: 10.1042/BCJ20210219. PubMed 34198328.
Backbone
  Vector backbone: pK27SUMO
  Total vector size (bp): 5620
  Vector type: Bacterial Expression
Growth in bacteria
  Bacterial resistance: Kanamycin, 50 μg/mL
  Growth temperature: 37°C
  Growth strain: DH5alpha
  Growth instructions: T5 promoter inducible with IPTG
  Copy number: Unknown
Gene/Insert
  Gene/Insert name: 14His-SUMO-nsp10-GSGSGS-nsp16 (alt names: nsp10-16 fusion protein; SARS-CoV-2 nsp16/nsp10 CAP methyltransferase)
  Species: Synthetic; SARS-CoV-2
  Mutation: Codon optimised for E. coli
  Entrez Gene: ORF1ab (a.k.a. GU280_gp01)
  Promoter: T5
  Tag / fusion protein: 14His-SUMO (N terminal on backbone); Fusion protein of SARS-CoV-2 nsp10 and nsp16 with GSGSGS linker
  Cloning method: Gibson Cloning
  Sequencing primers: 5′ CAAGCTGATCAGACCCCTGA; 3′ CCAGATGGAGTTCTGAGGTC
Terms and licenses: Academic/Nonprofit Terms; Industry Terms: Not Available to Industry
How to cite: pK27Sumo_His-SUMO-nsp10-nsp16 fusion (SARS-CoV-2) was a gift from John Diffley (Addgene plasmid # 169191 ; http://n2t.net/addgene:169191 ; RRID:Addgene_169191)
